Addgene plasmid #196883: pCAG-DIO-inv[roxSTOProx-ZsGreen-bGH]
Purpose: Dual Cre/Dre-dependent expression of ZsGreen. Used as Cre-Dre cotrasfection reporter
Depositing lab: Frank Bradke. Depositing organization: Deutsches Zentrum fuer Neurodegenerative Erkrankungen (DZNE). Publication: Centrosomal microtubule nucleation regulates radial migration of projection neurons independently of polarization in the developing brain. Vinopal S, Dupraz S, Alfadil E, Pietralla T, Bendre S, Stiess M, Falk S, Camargo Ortega G, Maghelli N, Tolic IM, Smejkal J, Gotz M, Bradke F. Neuron. 2023 Apr 19;111(8):1241-1263.e16. doi: 10.1016/j.neuron.2023.01.020. Epub 2023 Feb 15. PubMed 36796357.
Backbone
  Vector backbone: pCAG-lox
  Backbone size w/o insert (bp): 4798
  Vector type: Mammalian Expression, Cre/Lox ; Dre/Rox
Growth in bacteria
  Bacterial resistance: Ampicillin, 100 μg/mL
  Growth temperature: 37°C
  Growth strain: DH5alpha
  Copy number: High Copy
Gene/Insert
  Gene/Insert name: roxSTOProx-ZsGreen-bGH
  Species: Zoanthus sp.
  Insert size (bp): 1859
  Promoter: Quimeric CAG
  Cloning method: Gibson Cloning
  Sequencing primers: 5′ pCAG forward (5'-GCAACGTGCTGGTTATTGTG-3'); 3′ M13_ (-20) forward primer (5'-GTAAAACGACGGCCAGT-3')
Terms and licenses: Academic/Nonprofit Terms; Industry Terms: Not Available to Industry
How to cite: pCAG-DIO-inv[roxSTOProx-ZsGreen-bGH] was a gift from Frank Bradke (Addgene plasmid # 196883 ; http://n2t.net/addgene:196883 ; RRID:Addgene_196883)
