[The description below was written by a language model from this plasmid's Addgene catalogue record and pLannotate feature annotations shown in this document.]
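Description:
pCAG-DIO-inv[roxSTOProx-ZsGreen-bGH] is a mammalian expression plasmid built on the pCAG-lox backbone that reports the combined activity of two site-specific recombinases, Cre and Dre. It is propagated in E. coli as a high-copy plasmid through a ColE1/pUC-type origin and selected with ampicillin via the β-lactamase gene. An f1 origin and remnants of the lac region (lacZα fragment, lac promoter and operator) are also carried over from the cloning vector.

Expression is driven by the chimeric CAG promoter, annotated here as the CMV immediate-early enhancer, the chicken β-actin promoter and a chimeric β-actin/β-globin intron. Downstream lies a DIO (double-inverted orientation) arrangement: a lox2272/loxP pair on one side and an oppositely oriented lox2272/loxP pair on the other, flanking a cassette placed in antisense orientation relative to the promoter. That cassette contains a stop element made of three tandem SV40 polyadenylation signals, followed by the mammalian codon-optimized ZsGreen1 coding sequence from Zoanthus sp. and a bGH polyadenylation signal. According to the insert name, the stop element is flanked by rox sites, although the automated annotation did not call them.

The logic is an AND gate. Cre recombination between the incompatible lox pairs flips the cassette into the sense orientation and locks it there, but transcription would still terminate at the triple poly(A) stop. Dre recombination between the rox sites excises the stop, allowing ZsGreen to be expressed. Green fluorescence therefore marks only cells that received both recombinases, and the record describes the plasmid's use as a Cre–Dre cotransfection reporter.
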