Features (pLannotate 1.2.2; 27 found; start..end, strand, type, name):
      6..385     +  enhancer       CMV enhancer: human cytomegalovirus immediate early enhancer
    387..664     +  promoter       chicken β-actin promoter: No description available
    665..1639    +  intron         chimeric intron: chimera between introns from chicken β-actin and rabbit β-globin
   1661..1694    +  protein_bind   lox2272: Cre-mediated recombination occurs in the 8-bp core sequence (GGATACTT). lox2272 sites are compatible with each other, but incompatible with loxP or loxN sites (Lee and Saito, 1988). Cre recombinase
   1695..1744    -  intron         β-globin intron (fragment): internally truncated intron from human β-globin
   1745..1778    +  protein_bind   loxP: Cre-mediated recombination occurs in the 8-bp core sequence (GCATACAT). Cre recombinase
   1817..1833    -  promoter       SV40 promoter (fragment): SV40 enhancer and early promoter
   1837..2061    -  polyA_signal   bGH poly(A) signal: bovine growth hormone polyadenylation signal
   2086..2781    -  CDS            ZsGreen1: Zoanthus green fluorescent protein mammalian codon-optimized
   2855..2989    -  polyA_signal   SV40 poly(A) signal: SV40 polyadenylation signal
   3012..3095    -  CDS            large T antigen (fragment): large T antigen from SV40 (simian virus 40)
   3109..3243    -  polyA_signal   SV40 poly(A) signal: SV40 polyadenylation signal
   3266..3349    -  CDS            large T antigen (fragment): large T antigen from SV40 (simian virus 40)
   3363..3497    -  polyA_signal   SV40 poly(A) signal: SV40 polyadenylation signal
   3520..3603    -  CDS            large T antigen (fragment): large T antigen from SV40 (simian virus 40)
   3741..3774    -  protein_bind   lox2272: Cre-mediated recombination occurs in the 8-bp core sequence (GGATACTT). lox2272 sites are compatible with each other, but incompatible with loxP or loxN sites (Lee and Saito, 1988). Cre recombinase
   3775..3824    -  intron         β-globin intron (fragment): internally truncated intron from human β-globin
   3825..3858    -  protein_bind   loxP: Cre-mediated recombination occurs in the 8-bp core sequence (GCATACAT). Cre recombinase
   3881..4035    +  CDS            lacZα (fragment): LacZα fragment of β-galactosidase; lacZ fragment
   4040..4468    +  rep_origin     f1 ori (sequence partly withheld): f1 bacteriophage origin of replication; arrow indicates direction of (+) strand synthesis
   4521..4625    +  promoter       AmpR promoter: bla
   4626..5486    +  CDS            AmpR: β-lactamase; bla; confers resistance to ampicillin, carbenicillin, and related antibiotics
   5657..6245    +  rep_origin     ori: high-copy-number ColE1/pMB1/pBR322/pUC origin of replication
   6428..6520    +  CDS            lacI (fragment): lac repressor; lacI; The lac repressor binds to the lac operator to inhibit transcription in E. coli. This inhibition can be relieved by adding lactose or isopropyl-β-D-thiogalactopyranoside (IPTG).
   6533..6554    +  protein_bind   CAP binding site: CAP binding activates transcription in the presence of cAMP. E. coli catabolite activator protein
   6569..6599    +  promoter       lac promoter: promoter for the E. coli lac operon
   6607..6623    +  protein_bind   lac operator: The lac repressor binds to the lac operator to inhibit transcription in E. coli. This inhibition can be relieved by adding lactose or isopropyl-β-D-thiogalactopyranoside (IPTG). lac repressor encoded by lacI
>Addgene plasmid #196883 | pCAG-DIO-inv[roxSTOProx-ZsGreen-bGH] | addgene full sequence | sequence record 391916 | Addgene NGS Result
GATTCGACATTGATTATTGACTAGTTATTAATAGTAATCAATTACGGGGTCATTAGTTCATAGCCCATAT
ATGGAGTTCCGCGTTACATAACTTACGGTAAATGGCCCGCCTGGCTGACCGCCCAACGACCCCCGCCCAT
TGACGTCAATAATGACGTATGTTCCCATAGTAACGCCAATAGGGACTTTCCATTGACGTCAATGGGTGGA
GTATTTACGGTAAACTGCCCACTTGGCAGTACATCAAGTGTATCATATGCCAAGTACGCCCCCTATTGAC
GTCAATGACGGTAAATGGCCCGCCTGGCATTATGCCCAGTACATGACCTTATGGGACTTTCCTACTTGGC
AGTACATCTACGTATTAGTCATCGCTATTACCATGGTCGAGGTGAGCCCCACGTTCTGCTTCACTCTCCC
CATCTCCCCCCCCTCCCCACCCCCAATTTTGTATTTATTTATTTTTTAATTATTTTGTGCAGCGATGGGG
GCGGGGGGGGGGGGGGGGCGCGCGCCRGGSGGGGSGGGGSGGGGSGRGGGGSGGGGSGGGGSGRGGSGGR
GAGGKGCGGCGGCAGCCAATCAGAGCGGCGCGCTCCGAAAGTTTCCTTTTATGGCGAGGCGGCGGCGGCG
GCGGCCCTATAAAAAGCGAAGCGCGCGGCGGGCGGGAGTCGCTGCGCGCTGCCTTCGCCCCGTGCCCCGC
TCCGCCGCCGCCTCGCGCCGCCCGCCCCGGCTCTGACTGACCGCGTTACTCCCACAGGTGAGCGGGCGGG
ACGGCCCTTCTCCTCCGGGCTGTAATTAGCGCTTGGTTTAATGACGGCTTGTTTCTTTTCTGTGGCTGCG
TGAAAGCCTTGAGGGGCTCCGGGAGGGCCCTTTGTGCGGGGGGAGCGGCTCGGGGGGTGCGTGCGTGTGT
GTGTGCGTGGGGAGCGCCGCGTGCGGCTCCGCGCTGCCCGGCGGCTGTGAGCGCTGCGGGCGCGGCGCGG
GGCTTTGTGCGCTCCGCAGTGTGCGCGAGGGGAGCGCGGCCGGGGGCGGTGCCCCGCGGTGCGGGGGGGG
CTGCGAGGGGAACAAAGGCTGCGTGCGGGGTGTGTGCGKGGGGGGGTGAGCAGGGGGTGTGGGCGCGTCG
GTCGGGCTGCAACCCCCCCTGCACCCCCCTCCCCGAGTTGCTGAGCACGGCCCGGCTTCGGGTGCGGGGC
TCCGTACGGGGCGTGGCGCGGGGCTCGCCGTGCCGGGCGGGGGGTGGCGGCAGGTGGGGGTGCCGGGCGG
GGCGGGGCCGCCTCGGGCCGGGGAGGGCTCGGGGGAGGGGCGCGGCGGCCCCCGGAGCGCCGGCGGCTGT
CGAGGCGCGGCGAGCCGCAGCCATTGCCTTTTATGGTAATCGTGCGAGAGGGCGCAGGGACTTCCTTTGT
CCCAAATCTGTGCGGAGCCGAAATCTGGGAGGCGCCGCCGCACCCCCTCTAGCGGGCGCGGGGCGAAGCG
GTGCGGCGCCGGCAGGAAGGAAATGGGCGGGGAGGGCCTTCGTGCGTCGCCGCGCCGCCGTCCCCTTCTC
CCTCTCCAGCCTCGGGGCTGTCCGCGGGGGGACGGCTGCCTTCGGGGGGGACGGGGCAGGGCGGGGTTCG
GCTTCTGGCGTGTGACCGGCGGCTCTAGACCAGGCAGACTCGACTCCGGAATAACTTCGTATAGGATACT
TTATACGAAGTTATGCAGAATGGTAGCTGGATTGTAGCTGCTATTAGCAATATGAAACCTCTTAATAACT
TCGTATAGCATACATTATACGAAGTTATGGCGCGTTACTTGTACAGCTAGAGCAACTAGCTAGCGAGGTT
CTTTCCGCCTCAGAAGCCATAGAGCCCACCGCATCCCCAGCATGCCTGCTATTGTCTTCCCAATCCTCCC
CCTTGCTGTCCTGCCCCACCCCACCCCCCAGAATAGAATGACACCTACTCAGACAATGCGATGCAATTTC
CTCATTTTATTAGGAAAGGACAGTGGGAGTGGCACCTTCCAGGGTCAAGGAAGGCACGGGGGAGGGGCAA
ACAACAGATGGCTGGCAACTAGAAGGCACAGTCGAGGCTGATCAGCGAGCTCGGTTCAGGGCAAGGCGGA
GCCGGAGGCGATGGCGTGCTCGGTCAGGTGCCACTTCTGGTTCTTGGCGTCGCTGCGGTCCTCGCGGGTC
AGCTTGTGCTGGATGAAGTGCCAGTCGGGCATCTTGCGGGGCACGGACTTGGCCTTGTACACGGTGTCGA
ACTGGCAGCGCAAGCGGCCACCGTCCTTCAGCAGCAGGTACATGCTCACGTCGCCCTTCAAGATGCCCTG
CTTGGGCACGGGGATGATCTTCTCGCAGGAGGGCTCCCAGTTGTCGGTCATCTTCTTCATCACGGGGCCG
TCGGCGGGGAAGTTCACGCCGTAGAACTTGGACTCGTGGTACATGCAGTTCTCCTCCACGCTCACGGTGA
TGTCGGCGTTGCAGATGCACACGGCGCCGTCCTCGAACAGGAAGGAGCGGTCCCAGGTGTAGCCGGCGGG
GCAGGAGTTCTTGAAGTAGTCGACGATGTCCTGGGGGTACTCGGTGAACACGCGGTTGCCGTACATGAAG
GCGGCGGACAAGATGTCCTCGGCGAAGGGCAAGGGGCCGCCCTCCACCACGCACAGGTTGATGGCCTGCT
TGCCCTTGAAGGGGTAGCCGATGCCCTCGCCGGTGATCACGAACTTGTGGCCGTCCACGCAGCCCTCCAT
GCGGTACTTCATGGTCATCTCCTTGGTCAGGCCGTGCTTGGACTGGGCCATGGTGGCGGCTGCCTAACTT
TAAATAATGCCAATTATTTAAAGTTAATTAAGGGTTCCGGATCAGCTTGATGGGGATCCAGACATGATAA
GATACATTGATGAGTTTGGACAAACCACAACTAGAATGCAGTGAAAAAAATGCTTTATTTGTGAAATTTG
TGATGCTATTGCTTTATTTGTAACCATTATAAGCTGCAATAAACAAGTTAACAACAACAATTGCATTCAT
TTTATGTTTCAGGTTCAGGGGGAGGTGTGGGAGGTTTTTTAAAGCAAGTAAAACCTCTACAAATGTGGTA
TGGCTGATTATGATCCTCTAGAGTCGCAGATCCAGACATGATAAGATACATTGATGAGTTTGGACAAACC
ACAACTAGAATGCAGTGAAAAAAATGCTTTATTTGTGAAATTTGTGATGCTATTGCTTTATTTGTAACCA
TTATAAGCTGCAATAAACAAGTTAACAACAACAATTGCATTCATTTTATGTTTCAGGTTCAGGGGGAGGT
GTGGGAGGTTTTTTAAAGCAAGTAAAACCTCTACAAATGTGGTATGGCTGATTATGATCCTCTAGAGTCG
CAGATCCAGACATGATAAGATACATTGATGAGTTTGGACAAACCACAACTAGAATGCAGTGAAAAAAATG
CTTTATTTGTGAAATTTGTGATGCTATTGCTTTATTTGTAACCATTATAAGCTGCAATAAACAAGTTAAC
AACAACAATTGCATTCATTTTATGTTTCAGGTTCAGGGGGAGGTGTGGGAGGTTTTTTAAAGCAAGTAAA
ACCTCTACAAATGTGGTATGGCTGATTATGATCCTCTAGAGTCGCAGATCCTCTAGAGTCGCAGATCTGC
AAGCTTTCATTTATTCATCGCGATAACTTTAAATAATGCCAATTATTTAAAGTTAGGTGGCGGGTCGACC
CCCTACGCGTCACGCCTATGGTGGCCTAGCATAACTTCGTATAAAGTATCCTATACGAAGTTATTTGCCT
TAACCCAGAAATTATCACTGTTATTCTTTAGAATGGTGCAAAGAATAACTTCGTATAATGTATGCTATAC
GAAGTTATGAATTCGATATCAAGCGGCCGCCACTGGCCGTCGTTTTACAACGTCGTGACTGGGAAAACCC
TGGCGTTACCCAACTTAATCGCCTTGCAGCACATCCCCCTTTCGCCAGCTGGCGTAATAGCGAAGAGGCC
CGCACCGATCGCCCTTCCCAACAGTTGCGCAGCCTGAATGGCGAATGGG
[124 nt withheld, positions 4040-4163]
C
[91 nt withheld, positions 4165-4255]
A
[49 nt withheld, positions 4257-4305]
CCTTTGACGTTGGAGTCCACGTTCTTT
[37 nt withheld, positions 4333-4369]
ACCCTATCTCGGTCTATTCTTTTGATTTATAAGGGATTTTGCCGATTTCGGCCTATTGGTTAAAAAATGA
GCTGATTTAACAAAAATTTAACGCGAATTTTAACAAAATATTAACGCTTACAATTTAGGTGGCACTTTTC
GGGGAAATGTGCGCGGAACCCCTATTTGTTTATTTTTCTAAATACATTCAAATATGTATCCGCTCATGAG
ACAATAACCCTGATAAATGCTTCAATAATATTGAAAAAGGAAGAGTATGAGTATTCAACATTTCCGTGTC
GCCCTTATTCCCTTTTTTGCGGCATTTTGCCTTCCTGTTTTTGCTCACCCAGAAACGCTGGTGAAAGTAA
AAGATGCTGAAGATCAGTTGGGTGCACGAGTGGGTTACATCGAACTGGATCTCAACAGCGGTAAGATCCT
TGAGAGTTTTCGCCCCGAAGAACGTTTTCCAATGATGAGCACTTTTAAAGTTCTGCTATGTGGCGCGGTA
TTATCCCGTATTGACGCCGGGCAAGAGCAACTCGGTCGCCGCATACACTATTCTCAGAATGACTTGGTTG
AGTACTCACCAGTCACAGAAAAGCATCTTACGGATGGCATGACAGTAAGAGAATTATGCAGTGCTGCCAT
AACCATGAGTGATAACACTGCGGCCAACTTACTTCTGACAACGATCGGAGGACCGAAGGAGCTAACCGCT
TTTTTGCACAACATGGGGGATCATGTAACTCGCCTTGATCGTTGGGAACCGGAGCTGAATGAAGCCATAC
CAAACGACGAGCGTGACACCACGATGCCTGTAGCAATGGCAACAACGTTGCGCAAACTATTAACTGGCGA
ACTACTTACTCTAGCTTCCCGGCAACAATTAATAGACTGGATGGAGGCGGATAAAGTTGCAGGACCACTT
CTGCGCTCGGCCCTTCCGGCTGGCTGGTTTATTGCTGATAAATCTGGAGCCGGTGAGCGTGGGTCTCGCG
GTATCATTGCAGCACTGGGGCCAGATGGTAAGCCCTCCCGTATCGTAGTTATCTACACGACGGGGAGTCA
GGCAACTATGGATGAACGAAATAGACAGATCGCTGAGATAGGTGCCTCACTGATTAAGCATTGGTAACTG
TCAGACCAAGTTTACTCATATATACTTTAGATTGATTTAAAACTTCATTTTTAATTTAAAAGGATCTAGG
TGAAGATCCTTTTTGATAATCTCATGACCAAAATCCCTTAACGTGAGTTTTCGTTCCACTGAGCGTCAGA
CCCCGTAGAAAAGATCAAAGGATCTTCTTGAGATCCTTTTTTTCTGCGCGTAATCTGCTGCTTGCAAACA
AAAAAACCACCGCTACCAGCGGTGGTTTGTTTGCCGGATCAAGAGCTACCAACTCTTTTTCCGAAGGTAA
CTGGCTTCAGCAGAGCGCAGATACCAAATACTGTTCTTCTAGTGTAGCCGTAGTTAGGCCACCACTTCAA
GAACTCTGTAGCACCGCCTACATACCTCGCTCTGCTAATCCTGTTACCAGTGGCTGCTGCCAGTGGCGAT
AAGTCGTGTCTTACCGGGTTGGACTCAAGACGATAGTTACCGGATAAGGCGCAGCGGTCGGGCTGAACGG
GGGGTTCGTGCACACAGCCCAGCTTGGAGCGAACGACCTACACCGAACTGAGATACCTACAGCGTGAGCT
ATGAGAAAGCGCCACGCTTCCCGAAGGGAGAAAGGCGGACAGGTATCCGGTAAGCGGCAGGGTCGGAACA
GGAGAGCGCACGAGGGAGCTTCCAGGGGGAAACGCCTGGTATCTTTATAGTCCTGTCGGGTTTCGCCACC
TCTGACTTGAGCGTCGATTTTTGTGATGCTCGTCAGGGGGGCGGAGCCTATGGAAAAACGCCAGCAACGC
GGCCTTTTTACGGTTCCTGGCCTTTTGCTGGCCTTTTGCTCACATGTTCTTTCCTGCGTTATCCCCTGAT
TCTGTGGATAACCGTATTACCGCCTTTGAGTGAGCTGATACCGCTCGCCGCAGCCGAACGACCGAGCGCA
GCGAGTCAGTGAGCGAGGAAGCGGAAGAGCGCCCAATACGCAAACCGCCTCTCCCCGCGCGTTGGCCGAT
TCATTAATGCAGCTGGCACGACAGGTTTCCCGACTGGAAAGCGGGCAGTGAGCGCAACGCAATTAATGTG
AGTTAGCTCACTCATTAGGCACCCCAGGCTTTACACTTTATGCTTCCGGCTCGTATGTTGTGTGGAATTG
TGAGCGGATAACAATTTCACACAGGAAACAGCTATGACCATGAGGCGCGCCG
